>Addgene plasmid #28032 | pTGV-Light SMR5452 | depositor full sequence | sequence record 13262 | Author sequence
GCCCTGGCGCGCCTAGGCCATATGGGCCCGGGCGAGCATATTGATCCGCTGCAAACTGAAATTGGCAGCA
TGGTCTATGCGGTGAAACCAGGCGATGGTTCTGCGCGTGAACAGGCGGCGAGCTGCCAGCGTGTGATTGG
CGGTCTGGCGAATATTGCCGAGGAGTACGCGACTAAACGCTATCGTTCTAACGTCATCAACTGGGGGATG
TTACCGCTGCAAATGGCGGAAGTACCAACCTTTGAAGTGGGGGATTACATTTACATCCCTGGCATTAAAG
CGGCGCTGGATAATCCGGGTACGACGTTTAAAGGTTATGTGATCCATGAAGATGCGCCGGTAACGGAAAT
TACGCTCTATATGGAAAGTCTGACTGCTGAAGAGCGCGAGATTATCAAGGCGGGTAGTTTGATTAACTTC
AATAAAAACCGTCAGATGTAAAAAGCGCCATGTGAATGTAGGTCGCATTCGGCACTTATTGTCGGATGCG
ATGCTTGCGCATCTTATCCGACCTACGAATCGCATCGAATCTGTAGGCCAGATAAGGCATTTTCGCAGCA
TCCGGCACTTATTGTCGGATGCGATGCTTGCGCATCTTATCCGACCTACAAATCGCATCGAACCGTAGGC
CGGATAAGGCGTTTACGCCGCATCCGGCAAATAGTTAATTGCTCTTACTTCTTCGCCTCTGCAACCACTT
TACTACCCACGCCGCGGTTATTGTATTCCCACATGCGGTTGTAGTTAGTGTCATTCAGATTGCGCTGTAT
TTCGTCGTTATCATCTACGCTGCCGGTATTACCCGCAAACGGACGATTAGAGATCACCGCATCGGCCCAC
GGTTTAGCCGTGTTAAAACCTTCGTTGATGGCGCTATCACGGATCACCACCTGACCGTTGGTATTGGCAT
CAACATCCAGCGAGCGGCCCAGTTGCGCCACACCATCACCGAAAGCATTGAAACGGCTGTTTACGGCGAG
GAAACCGTAGTAAATGTTGGACAGCGTAGCCGGTGCAAACACATACGCTTCTTGCTGAGTACGTGAGTTC
ACCACGCGGAATTCGGTGTTATCGAACACCACTGCGCCGCGACCAGAAACGATATCCACATCCCCTTCAA
TGTAGCTGTTGGTCACCAGCGTACGCGGCTGACGATTCGTTTCCAGACGGTTCTGCACACCGCTGTTGGT
GACAAAGAAGGTGTTCTGACGACCGAGAATGTTAACGTTGTTAATCTGTACCTGGTCACCATCAGTACGC
AGTGCCACCGCCGGATGGTTACCTGCATCTACGCTATCGCCCAGCGTGTTTTCGATGGTCAGATTTTGCA
GTTGCAGGCCATTGTTTTGTGACCAGAAGACCGCAGAGCAGAGAACACCGATACTGTCGCTGCGTTTGCT
CTGGCAGCTATCGTACATATACCACGCTGGTTTACCTGGCATATATTTGCCGCGCGGGTTGACGTCGTGA
CGCCAGTCGGCAGGGCTCATGCCACCATCAAGGGAAAGCCCAATCTTCACATCAATCGGTTTTTCACCTG
TACCGTACAGAGTAATTCCACCCGGAGCGGCAGGGACATATACCGTTCCCTGATACTCACCAGGCATCAC
GGCAATATACTGGCGCTTGTTGGTACGCTTGATAATTGCCGCATCTACCGCCGCCTGAATCGTGGTATGC
GTTACACCTTGAGTGCCCGCCGGGCCGACAACAAAGTCAGGTTGCGCAGGCAGGGTAATCGGGGAAGGAT
TCCACGCTGCAGCACCTGGTGTCAGGGATGCAAAATAGTGTTGAGCATCGAAATTCTGCGCTTCTTTTGC
CGACAGAATCGGGCGAGAAGAGGTACCAGGCGCGGTTTGATCAGAAGGACGTTGATCGGGCGGGGTTGAG
CTACAGGCGGTCAGCGTCACGCCAAAAGCCAATGCCAGCGCCAGACGGGAAACTGAAAATGTGTTCACAG
GTTGCTCCGGGCTATGAAATAGAAAAATGAATCCGTTGAAGGCATGCGTCTAGAGCTCGAGGTAGATCTG
AAAGCTTGAATCGATGTACGTACTATACCGGTGCGAAACGGGAAGGTAAAAAGACAAAAAGTTGTTTTTA
ATACCTTTAAGTGATACCAGATGGCATTGCGCCATCTGGCAGAGTGATTAACTAAACATCGCAGTAATCG
AGGCGCTTGCCAGAGAGTGGAAATGAACGTTAAACCCGACCATCGCGCCGCTGGCACCTTCATCGACATC
AATACGTTCTATATCCAGCGCGTGAACGGTAAAAATGTAGCGATGAGTTTCGCCTTTCGGCGGTGCTGCG
CCATCGTACCCGGTTTTACCAAAGTCGGTACGCGTCTGCAAAACGCCGTCTGGCATTGCTACCAGACCAG
AGCCAAACCCTTGCGGTAATACGCGGGTATCAGCGGGTAAGTTAACAACTACCCAGTGCCACCAGCCGGA
GCCGGTTGGCGCATCCGGGTCGTAGCAGGTGACAACAAAACTTTTCGTTCCCGCAGGAACATCATCCCAC
GCCAGATGCGGTGAAATATTATCGCCATCGTAACCCATGCCGTTAAAGACATGACGATGCGGCAATTTAT
CGCCATCGCGCAGATCGTTACTGATGAGTTTCATGAACCCTCCTTTCTTGTTTGCAGAAAGTGTAGCCAG
AAACCCTCACGCGGACTTCTCGTTATTGGCAAAAAAATGTTTCATCCTGTACCGCGCGGTTAACCGCTGC
GGTCAGACGCTGCAACTGTTGCGGGAGAATAATATAGGGCGGCATCAGGTAAATCAGTTTGCCAAAAGGC
CGGATCCAGACACCCTGTTCGACAAAGAATTTTTGCAGCGCCGCCATATTCACCGGATGAGTGGTTTCGA
CCACGCCAATGGCCCCCAGTACGCGCACATCGGCAACCATTTCGGCATCACGGGCGGGGGCAAGTTGCTC
GCGCAGCTGTACTTCAATATCCGCCACCTGTTGCTGCCAGTCGCCAGATTCGAGAATCGCCAGGCTGGCG
TTTGCTGCCGCGCAGGCCAGCGGATTGCCCATAAAAGTTGGCCCATGCATAAAGCAACCGGCTTCACCGT
TACTGATGGTTTCTGCAACCTCGCGCGTGGTGAGTGTGGCGGAAAGGGTCATTGTGCCGCCGGTTAAGGC
TTTACCGAGGCACAAAATGTCCGGCGCGATTTCTGCATGTTCACAGGCAAACAGTTTCCCGGTACGACCA
AATCCAGTGGCGATCTCGTCGGCAATCAGCAAGATACCTTCGCGATCGCATATTTTGCGGATTCGTTTTA
ACCATTCCGGATGGTACATGCGCATCCCGCCTGCGCCCTGGACAATCGGCTCAATGATCACCGCCGCGAT
TTCATGACGATGCGCCGCCATCAGGCGGGCAAAGCCCACCATATCGCGCTCATCCCATTCGCCATCCATG
CGGCTTTGCGGGGCGGGAGCAAACAGGTTTTCTGGCAGGTAGCCTTTCCACAGACTGTGCATTGAGTTAT
CCGGATCGCACACCGACATCGCGCCAAAGGTATCGCCATGATAACCATTGCGGAAGGTCAGAAAACGCTG
GCGCGCTTCGCCTTTGGCTTGCCAGTACTGCAACGCCATTTTCATCGCCACTTCCACCGCTACGGAACCG
GAGTCCGCGAGAAAAACGCACTCCAGCGGTTGCGGCGTCATCGCCACCAGTTTGCGGCACAGCTCAATGG
CTGGCGCATGGGTGATACCGCCAAACATCACATGCGACATGGCATCAATTTGCGACTTCATCGCCGCATT
AAGCTGCGGGTGATTGTAGCCGTGGATCGCCGCCCACCAGGACGACATACCGTCAACCAGGCGTCTGCCG
TCAGACAAAATCAGCTCGCAACCTTCGGCGCTCACCACCGGATAAACCGGCAGAGGGGAGGTCATGGATG
TGTATGGGTGCCAGATATGGCGTTGGTCAAAGGCAAGATCGTCCGTTGTCATAATCGACTTGTAAACCAA
ATTGAAAAGATTTAGGTTTACAAGTCTACACCGAATTAACAACAAAAAACACGTTTTGGAGAAGCCCCAT
GGCTCACCGCCCACGCTGGACATTGTCGCAAGTCACAGAATTATTTGAAAAACCGTTGCTGGATCTGCTG
TTTGAAGCGCAGCAGGTGCATCGCCAGCATTTCGATCCTCGTCAGGTGCAGGTCAGCACGTTGCTGCATA
TGGCGCGCCTAGGCCAATTGGGCCCGGGCATATGGGTGTGAAATACCGCACAGATGCGTAAGGAGAAAAT
ACCGCATCAGGCGCTCTTCCGCTTCCTCGCTCACTGACTCGCTGCGCTCGGTCGTTCGGCTGCGGCGAGC
GGTATCAGCTCACTCAAAGGCGGTAATACGGTTATCCACAGAATCAGGGGATAACGCAGGAAAGAACATG
TGAGCAAAAGGCCAGCAAAAGGCCAGGAACCGTAAAAAGGCCGCGTTGCTGGCGTTTTTCCATAGGCTCC
GCCCCCCTGACGAGCATCACAAAAATCGACGCTCAAGTCAGAGGTGGCGAAACCCGACAGGACTATAAAG
ATACCAGGCGTTTCCCCCTGGAAGCTCCCTCGTGCGCTCTCCTGTTCCGACCCTGCCGCTTACCGGATAC
CTGTCCGCCTTTCTCCCTTCGGGAAGCGTGGCGCTTTCTCATAGCTCACGCTGTAGGTATCTCAGTTCGG
TGTAGGTCGTTCGCTCCAAGCTGGGCTGTGTGCACGAACCCCCCGTTCAGCCCGACCGCTGCGCCTTATC
CGGTAACTATCGTCTTGAGTCCAACCCGGTAAGACACGACTTATCGCCACTGGCAGCAGCCACTGGTAAC
AGGATTAGCAGAGCGAGGTATGTAGGCGGTGCTACAGAGTTCTTGAAGTGGTGGCCTAACTACGGCTACA
CTAGAAGGACAGTATTTGGTATCTGCGCTCTGCTGAAGCCAGTTACCTTCGGAAAAAGAGTTGGTAGCTC
TTGATCCGGCAAACAAACCACCGCTGGTAGCGGTGGTTTTTTTGTTTGCAAGCAGCAGATTACGCGCAGA
AAAAAAGGATCTCAAGAAGATCCTTTGATCTTTTCTACGGGGTCTGACGCTCAGTGGAACGAAAACTCAC
GTTAAGGGATTTTGGTCATGAGATTATCAAAAAGGATCTTCACCTAGATCCTTTTAAATTAAAAATGAAG
TTTTAAATCAATCTAAAGTATATATGAGTAAACTTGGTCTGACAGTTACCAATGCTTAATCAGTGAGGCA
CCTATCTCAGCGATCTGTCTATTTCGTTCATCCATAGTTGCCTGACTCCCCGTCGTGTAGATAACTACGA
TACGGGAGGGCTTACCATCTGGCCCCAGTGCTGCAATGATACCGCGAGACCCACGCTCACCGGCTCCAGA
TTTATCAGCAATAAACCAGCCAGCCGGAAGGGCCGAGCGCAGAAGTGGTCCTGCAACTTTATCCGCCTCC
ATCCAGTCTATTAATTGTTGCCGGGAAGCTAGAGTAAGTAGTTCGCCAGTTAATAGTTTGCGCAACGTTG
TTGCCATTGCTGCAGGCATCGTGGTGTCACGCTCGTCGTTTGGTATGGCTTCATTCAGCTCCGGTTCCCA
ACGATCAAGGCGAGTTACATGATCCCCCATGTTGTGCAAAAAAGCGGTTAGCTCCTTCGGTCCTCCGATC
GTTGTCAGAAGTAAGTTGGCCGCAGTGTTATCACTCATGGTTATGGCAGCACTGCATAATTCTCTTACTG
TCATGCCATCCGTAAGATGCTTTTCTGTGACTGGTGAGTACTCAACCAAGTCATTCTGAGAATAGTGTAT
GCGGCGACCGAGTTGCTCTTGCCCGGCGTCAACACGGGATAATACCGCGCCACATAGCAGAACTTTAAAA
GTGCTCATCATTGGAAAACGTTCTTCGGGGCGAAAACTCTCAAGGATCTTACCGCTGTTGAGATCCAGTT
CGATGTAACCCACTCGTGCACCCAACTGATCTTCAGCATCTTTTACTTTCACCAGCGTTTCTGGGTGAGC
AAAAACAGGAAGGCAAAATGCCGCAAAAAAGGGAATAAGGGCGACACGGAAATGTTGAATACTCATACTC
TTCCTTTTTCAATATTATTGAAGCATTTATCAGGGTTATTGTCTCATGAGCGGATACATATTTGAATGTA
TTTAGAAAAATAAACAAATAGGGGTTCCGCGCACATTTCCCCGAAAAGTGCCACCTGACGTCTAAGAAAC
CATTATTATCATGACATTAACCTATAAAAATAGGCGTATCACGAG
Features (pLannotate 1.2.2; 10 found; start..end, strand, type, name):
    535..605     +  ncRNA          naRNA4 (fragment): Accession: RF02564 - Nucleoid-associated noncoding RNA 4 (CssrE)
    678..1955    -  CDS            ybhC: YBHC_ECOLI - Experimental evidence at protein level: Swiss-Prot protein existence level 1. Putative thioesterase. Does not bind pectin, and has no pectinesterase activity. From Escherichia coli (strain K12).
   2151..2624    -  CDS            ybhB: YBHB_ECOLI - Experimental evidence at protein level: Swiss-Prot protein existence level 1. From Escherichia coli (strain K12).
   2686..3972    -  CDS            bioA: BIOA_ECOLI - Experimental evidence at protein level: Swiss-Prot protein existence level 1. Catalyzes the transfer of the alpha-amino group from S- adenosyl-L-methionine (SAM) to 7-keto-8-aminopelargonic acid (KAPA) to form 7,8-diaminopelargonic acid (DAPA). It is the only animotransferase known to utilize SAM as an amino donor (PubMed:1092681). Complements a bioU deletion in Synechocystis PCC 6803 (PubMed:32042199). From Escherichia coli (strain K12).
   4059..4196    +  CDS            bioB (fragment): BIOB_ECOLI - Experimental evidence at protein level: Swiss-Prot protein existence level 1. Catalyzes the conversion of dethiobiotin (DTB) to biotin by the insertion of a sulfur atom into dethiobiotin via a radical-based mechanism. From Escherichia coli (strain K12).
   4235..4281    +  misc_feature   bom (fragment): basis of mobility region from pBR322
   4467..5055    -  rep_origin     ori: high-copy-number ColE1/pMB1/pBR322/pUC origin of replication
   5226..6086    -  CDS            AmpR: β-lactamase; bla; confers resistance to ampicillin, carbenicillin, and related antibiotics
   6087..6191    -  promoter       AmpR promoter: bla
   6273..438     +  CDS            ybhJ (fragment) (across the origin): YBHJ_ECOLI - Protein inferred from homology: Swiss-Prot protein existence level 3. From Escherichia coli (strain K12).
