[The description below was written by a language model from this plasmid's Addgene catalogue record and pLannotate feature annotations shown in this document.]
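Description:
pTGV-Light SMR5452 is a 6,275 bp empty-backbone bacterial plasmid belonging to the TGV ("transgenic vector") series, which was developed for single-copy gene expression from the Escherichia coli chromosome. It is maintained in E. coli through a high-copy ColE1/pMB1-type origin of replication. Selection is with ampicillin, through a β-lactamase gene driven by its native bla promoter. A fragment of the pBR322 basis-of-mobility region is also present next to the origin. The catalogue lists the copy number as unknown and names no parental backbone.

The rest of the plasmid is a contiguous block of E. coli K-12 chromosomal DNA. The feature table identifies a fragment of ybhJ (spanning the numbering origin), a partial nucleoid-associated noncoding RNA element, the complete ybhC, ybhB and bioA reading frames, and a short fragment of bioB. In a vector designed for chromosomal transgene placement, a stretch of host sequence like this most plausibly supplies the homology needed to recombine a cloned cassette into that region of the genome. However, the record does not describe the integration mechanism, and it does not identify the cloning site or any promoter intended to drive an inserted gene. No insert, tag, reporter or second selectable marker is annotated, in keeping with its designation as an empty backbone into which a gene is introduced by restriction-enzyme cloning.

The repository's own sequencing found a single-nucleotide deletion relative to the depositor's sequence, at a position lying between the annotated ybhC and ybhB genes. This deletion is not known to affect plasmid function.
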