Addgene plasmid #28032: pTGV-Light SMR5452
Purpose: (Empty Backbone)
Depositing lab: Susan Rosenberg. Depositing organization: Baylor College of Medicine. Publication: The TGV transgenic vectors for single-copy gene expression from the Escherichia coli chromosome. Gumbiner-Russo LM, Lombardo MJ, Ponder RG, Rosenberg SM. Gene. 2001 Jul 25. 273(1):97-104. 10.1016/S0378-1119(01)00565-0 PubMed 11483365.
Backbone
  Vector backbone: n/a
  Backbone size (bp): 6275
  Vector type: Bacterial Expression
Growth in bacteria
  Bacterial resistance: Ampicillin, 100 μg/mL
  Growth temperature: 37°C
  Growth strain: DH5alpha
  Copy number: Unknown
Gene/Insert
  Gene/Insert name: None
  Cloning method: Restriction Enzyme
  Sequencing primers: 5′ n/a
Terms and licenses: Academic/Nonprofit Terms; Industry Terms: Not Available to Industry
Depositor comments: Note that Addgene's sequencing results found a 1 nucleotide deletion at bp# 2068 when compared with the sequence provided by the depositing laboratory. This deletion is not known to affect plasmid function.
How to cite: pTGV-Light SMR5452 was a gift from Susan Rosenberg (Addgene plasmid # 28032 ; http://n2t.net/addgene:28032 ; RRID:Addgene_28032)
