>Addgene plasmid #28032 | pTGV-Light SMR5452 | addgene partial sequence | sequence record 34349 | 28032 with SMR5452-R (5' GTCGAACAGGGTGTCTGGAT 3')
GCCGCCCTATATTATTCTCCCGCAACAGTTGCAGCGTCTGACCGCAGCGGTTAACCGCGCGGTACAGGAT
GAAACATTTTTTTGCCAATAACGAGAAGTCCGCGTGAGGGTTTCTGGCTACACTTTCTGCAAACAAGAAA
GGAGGGTTCATGAAACTCATCAGTAACGATCTGCGCGATGGCGATAAATTGCCGCATCGTCATGTCTTTA
ACGGCATGGGTTACGATGGCGATAATATTTCACCGCATCTGGCGTGGGATGATGTTCCTGCGGGAACGAA
AAGTTTTGTTGTCACCTGCTACGACCCGGATGCGCCAACCGGCTCCGGCTGGTGGCACTGGGTAGTTGTT
AACTTACCCGCTGATACCCGCGTATTACCGCAAGGGTTTGGCTCTGGTCTGGTAGCAATGCCAGACGGCG
TTTTGCAGACGCGTACCGACTTTGGTAAAACCGGGTACGATGGCGCAGCACCGCCGAAAGGCGAAACTCA
TCGCTACATTTTTACCGTTCACGCGCTGGATATAGAACGTATTGATGTCGATGAAGGTGCCAGCGGCGCG
ATGGTCGGGTTTAACGTTCATTTCCACTCTCTGGCAAGCGCCTCGATTACTGCGATGTTTAGTTAATCAC
TCTGCCAGATGGCGCAATGCCATCTGGTATCACTTAAAGGTATTAAAAACAACTTTTTGTCTTTTTACCT
TCCCGTTCGCACCGGTATAGTACGTACATCGATTCAAGCTTTCAGATCTACCTCGAGCTCTAGACGCATG
CCTTCAACGGATTCATTTTTCTATTTCATAGCCCGGAGCAACCTGTGAACACATTTTCAGTTTCCCGTCT
GGCGCTGGCATTGGCTTTTGGCGTGACGCTGACCGCCTGTAGCTCAACCCCGCCCGATCAACGTCCTTCT
GATCAAACCGCGCCTGGTACCTCTTCT
