>Addgene plasmid #28032 | pTGV-Light SMR5452 | addgene partial sequence | sequence record 34350 | 28032 with Amp-R
CGTTCTTCGGGGCGAAAACTCTCAAGGATCTTACCGCTGTTGAGATCCAGTTCGATGTAACCCACTCGTG
CACCCAACTGATCTTCAGCATCTTTTACTTTCACCAGCGTTTCTGGGTGAGCAAAAACAGGAAGGCAAAA
TGCCGCAAAAAAGGGAATAAGGGCGACACGGAAATGTTGAATACTCATACTCTTCCTTTTTCAATATTAT
TGAAGCATTTATCAGGGTTATTGTCTCATGAGCGGATACATATTTGAATGTATTTAGAAAAATAAACAAA
TAGGGGTTCCGCGCACATTTCCCCGAAAAGTGCCACCTGACGTCTAAGAAACCATTATTATCATGACATT
AACCTATAAAAATAGGCGTATCACGAGGCCCTGGCGCGCCTAGGCCATATGGGCCCGGGCGAGCATATTG
ATCCGCTGCAAACTGAAATTGGCAGCATGGTCTATGCGGTGAAACCAGGCGATGGTTCTGCGCGTGAACA
GGCGGCGAGCTGCCAGCGTGTGATTGGCGGTCTGGCGAATATTGCCGAGGAGTACGCGACTAAACGCTAT
CGTTCTAACGTCATCAACTGGGGGATGTTACCGCTGCAAATGGCGGAAGTACCAGCCTTTGAAGTGGGGG
ATTACATTTACATCCCTGGCATTAAAGCGGCGCTGGATAATCCGGGTACGACGTTTAAAGGTTATGTGAT
CCATGAAGATGCGCCGGTAACGGAAATTACGCTCTATATGGAAAGTCTGACTGCTGAAGAGCGCGAGATT
ATCAAGGCGGGTAGTTTGATTAACTTCAATAAAAACCGTCAGATGTAAAAAGCGCCATGTGAATGTAGGT
CGCATTCGGCACTTATTGTCGGATGCGATGCTTGCGCATCTTATCCGACCTACGAATCGCATCGAATCTG
TAG
